>Addgene plasmid #146084 | pCIneo-lambdaN-HA-HsAGO3_C | addgene full sequence | sequence record 333971 | Addgene NGS Result
GGCATTGATTATTGACTAGTTATTAATAGTAATCAATTACGGGGTCATTAGTTCATAGCCCATATATGGA
GTTCCGCGTTACATAACTTACGGTAAATGGCCCGCCTGGCTGACCGCCCAACGACCCCCGCCCATTGACG
TCAATAATGACGTATGTTCCCATAGTAACGCCAATAGGGACTTTCCATTGACGTCAATGGGTGGAGTATT
TACGGTAAACTGCCCACTTGGCAGTACATCAAGTGTATCATATGCCAAGTCCGCCCCCTATTGACGTCAA
TGACGGTAAATGGCCCGCCTGGCATTATGCCCAGTACATGACCTTACGGGACTTTCCTACTTGGCAGTAC
ATCTACGTATTAGTCATCGCTATTACCATGGTGATGCGGTTTTGGCAGTACACCAATGGGCGTGGATAGC
GGTTTGACTCACGGGGATTTCCAAGTCTCCACCCCATTGACGTCAATGGGAGTTTGTTTTGGCACCAAAA
TCAACGGGACTTTCCAAAATGTCGTAACAACTGCGATCGCCCGCCCCGTTGACGCAAATGGGCGGTAGGC
GTGTACGGTGGGAGGTCTATATAAGCAGAGCTCGTTTAGTGAACCGTCAGATCACTAGAAGCTTTATTGC
GGTAGTTTATCACAGTTAAATTGCTAACGCAGTCAGTGCTTCTGACACAACAGTCTCGAACTTAAGCTGC
AGTGACTCTCTTAAGGTAGCCTTGCAGAAGTTGGTCGTGAGGCACTGGGCAGGTAAGTATCAAGGTTACA
AGACAGGTTTAAGGAGACCAATAGAAACTGGGCTTGTCGAGACAGAGAAGACTCTTGCGTTTCTGATAGG
CACCTATTGGTCTTACTGACATCCACTTTGCCTTTCTCTCCACAGGTGTCCACTCCCAGTTCAATTACAG
CTCTTAAGGCTAGAGTACTTAATACGACTCACTATAGGCTAGCCACCATGGACGCACAAACACGACGACG
TGAGCGTCGCGCTGAGAAACAAGCTCAATGGAAAGCTGCAAACCCACCGCTCGAGATGGCTTACCCATAC
GATGTTCCAGATTACGCTATGGAAATCGGCTCCGCAGGACCCGCTGGGGCCCAGCCCCTACTCATGGTGC
CCAGAAGACCTGGCTATGGCGCCATGGGCAAACCCATTAAACTGCTGGCTAACTGTTTTCAAGTTGAAAT
CCCAAAGATTGATGTCTACCTCTATGAGGTAGATATTAAACCAGACAAGTGTCCTAGGAGAGTGAACAGG
GAGGTGGTTGACTCAATGGTTCAGCATTTTAAAGTAACTATATTTGGAGACCGTAGACCAGTTTATGATG
GAAAAAGAAGTCTTTACACCGCCAATCCACTTCCTGTGGCAACTACAGGGGTAGATTTAGACGTTACTTT
ACCTGGGGAAGGTGGAAAAGATCGACCTTTCAAGGTGTCAATCAAATTTGTCTCTCGGGTGAGTTGGCAC
CTACTGCATGAAGTACTGACAGGACGGACTTTGCCTGAGCCACTGGAATTAGACAAGCCAATCAGCACTA
ACCCTGTCCATGCCGTTGATGTGGTGCTACGACATCTGCCCTCCATGAAATACACACCTGTGGGGCGTTC
ATTTTTCTCCGCTCCAGAAGGATATGACCACCCTCTGGGAGGGGGCAGGGAAGTGTGGTTTGGATTCCAT
CAGTCTGTTCGGCCTGCCATGTGGAAAATGATGCTTAATATCGATGTTTCTGCCACTGCCTTCTACAAAG
CACAACCTGTAATTCAGTTCATGTGTGAAGTTCTTGATATTCATAATATTGATGAGCAACCAAGACCTCT
GACTGATTCTCATCGGGTAAAATTCACCAAAGAGATAAAAGGTTTGAAGGTTGAAGTGACTCATTGTGGA
ACAATGAGACGGAAATACCGTGTTTGTAATGTAACAAGGAGGCCTGCCAGTCATCAAACCTTTCCTTTAC
AGTTAGAAAACGGCCAAACTGTGGAGAGAACAGTAGCGCAGTATTTCAGAGAAAAGTATACTCTTCAGCT
GAAGTACCCGCACCTTCCCTGTCTGCAAGTCGGGCAGGAACAGAAACACACCTACCTGCCACTAGAAGTC
TGTAATATTGTGGCAGGGCAACGATGTATCAAGAAGCTAACAGACAATCAGACTTCCACTATGATCAAGG
CAACAGCAAGATCTGCACCAGATAGACAAGAGGAAATTAGCAGATTGGTAAGAAGTGCAAATTATGAAAC
AGATCCATTTGTTCAGGAGTTTCAATTTAAAGTTCGGGATGAAATGGCTCATGTAACTGGACGCGTACTT
CCAGCACCTATGCTCCAGTATGGAGGACGGAATCGGACAGTAGCAACACCGAGCCATGGAGTATGGGACA
TGCGAGGGAAACAATTCCACACAGGAGTTGAAATCAAAATGTGGGCTATCGCTTGTTTTGCCACACAGAG
GCAGTGCAGAGAAGAAATATTGAAGGGTTTCACAGACCAGCTGCGTAAGATTTCTAAGGATGCAGGGATG
CCCATCCAGGGCCAGCCATGCTTCTGCAAATATGCACAGGGGGCAGACAGCGTAGAGCCCATGTTCCGGC
ATCTCAAGAACACATATTCTGGCCTACAGCTTATTATCGTCATCCTGCCGGGGAAGACACCAGTGTATGC
GGAAGTGAAACGTGTAGGAGACACACTTTTGGGTATGGCTACACAATGTGTTCAAGTCAAGAATGTAATA
AAAACATCTCCTCAAACTCTGTCAAACTTGTGCCTAAAGATAAATGTTAAACTCGGAGGGATCAATAATA
TTCTTGTACCTCATCAAAGACCTTCTGTGTTCCAGCAACCAGTGATCTTTTTGGGAGCCGATGTCACTCA
TCCACCTGCTGGTGATGGAAAGAAGCCTTCTATTGCTGCTGTTGTAGGTAGTATGGATGCACACCCAAGC
AGATACTGTGCCACAGTAAGAGTTCAGAGACCCCGACAGGAGATCATCCAGGACTTGGCCTCCATGGTCC
GGGAACTTCTTATTCAATTTTATAAGTCAACTCGGTTCAAGCCTACTCGTATCATCTTTTATCGGGATGG
TGTTTCAGAGGGGCAGTTTAGGCAGGTATTATATTATGAACTACTAGCAATTCGAGAAGCCTGCATCAGT
TTGGAGAAAGACTATCAACCTGGAATAACCTACATTGTAGTTCAGAAGAGACATCACACTCGATTATTTT
GTGCTGATAGGACAGAAAGGGTTGGAAGAAGTGGCAATATCCCAGCTGGAACAACAGTTGATACAGACAT
TACACACCCATATGAGTTCGATTTTTACCTCTGTAGCCATGCTGGAATACAGGGTACCAGTCGTCCTTCA
CACTATCATGTTTTATGGGATGATAACTGCTTTACTGCAGATGAACTTCAGCTGCTAACTTACCAGCTCT
GCCACACTTACGTACGCTGTACACGATCTGTTTCTATACCTGCACCAGCGTATTATGCTCACCTGGTAGC
ATTTAGAGCCAGATATCATCTTGTGGACAAAGAACATGACAGTGCTGAAGGAAGTCACGTTTCAGGACAA
AGCAATGGGCGAGATCCACAAGCTCTTGCCAAGGCTGTACAGATTCACCAAGATACCTTACGCACAATGT
ACTTCGCTTAATCTAGAGTCGACCCGGGCGGCCGCTTCCCTTTAGTGAGGGTTAATGCTTCGAGCAGACA
TGATAAGATACATTGATGAGTTTGGACAAACCACAACTAGAATGCAGTGAAAAAAATGCTTTATTTGTGA
AATTTGTGATGCTATTGCTTTATTTGTAACCATTATAAGCTGCAATAAACAAGTTAACAACAACAATTGC
ATTCATTTTATGTTTCAGGTTCAGGGGGAGATGTGGGAGGTTTTTTAAAGCAAGTAAAACCTCTACAAAT
GTGGTAAAATCCGATAAGGATCGATCCGGGCTGGCGTAATAGCGAAGAGGCCCGCACCGATCGCCCTTCC
CAACAGTTGCGCAGCCTGAATGGCGAATGG
[124 nt withheld, positions 4021-4144]
C
[91 nt withheld, positions 4146-4236]
A
[49 nt withheld, positions 4238-4286]
CCTTTGACGTTGGAGTCCACGTTCTTT
[37 nt withheld, positions 4314-4350]
ACCCTATCTCGGTCTATTCTTTTGATTTATAAGGGATTTTGCCGATTTCGGCCTATTGGTTAAAAAATGA
GCTGATTTAACAAAAATTTAACGCGAATTTTAACAAAATATTAACGCTTACAATTTCCTGATGCGGTATT
TTCTCCTTACGCATCTGTGCGGTATTTCACACCGCATACGCGGATCTGCGCAGCACCATGGCCTGAAATA
ACCTCTGAAAGAGGAACTTGGTTAGGTACCTTCTGAGGCGGAAAGAACCAGCTGTGGAATGTGTGTCAGT
TAGGGTGTGGAAAGTCCCCAGGCTCCCCAGCAGGCAGAAGTATGCAAAGCATGCATCTCAATTAGTCAGC
AACCAGGTGTGGAAAGTCCCCAGGCTCCCCAGCAGGCAGAAGTATGCAAAGCATGCATCTCAATTAGTCA
GCAACCATAGTCCCGCCCCTAACTCCGCCCATCCCGCCCCTAACTCCGCCCAGTTCCGCCCATTCTCCGC
CCCATGGCTGACTAATTTTTTTTATTTATGCAGAGGCCGAGGCCGCCTCGGCCTCTGAGCTATTCCAGAA
GTAGTGAGGAGGCTTTTTTGGAGGCCTAGGCTTTTGCAAAAAGCTTGATTCTTCTGACACAACAGTCTCG
AACTTAAGGCTAGAGCCACCATGATTGAACAAGATGGATTGCACGCAGGTTCTCCGGCCGCTTGGGTGGA
GAGGCTATTCGGCTATGACTGGGCACAACAGACAATCGGCTGCTCTGATGCCGCCGTGTTCCGGCTGTCA
GCGCAGGGGCGCCCGGTTCTTTTTGTCAAGACCGACCTGTCCGGTGCCCTGAATGAACTGCAGGACGAGG
CAGCGCGGCTATCGTGGCTGGCCACGACGGGCGTTCCTTGCGCAGCTGTGCTCGACGTTGTCACTGAAGC
GGGAAGGGACTGGCTGCTATTGGGCGAAGTGCCGGGGCAGGATCTCCTGTCATCTCACCTTGCTCCTGCC
GAGAAAGTATCCATCATGGCTGATGCAATGCGGCGGCTGCATACGCTTGATCCGGCTACCTGCCCATTCG
ACCACCAAGCGAAACATCGCATCGAGCGAGCACGTACTCGGATGGAAGCCGGTCTTGTCGATCAGGATGA
TCTGGACGAAGAGCATCAGGGGCTCGCGCCAGCCGAACTGTTCGCCAGGCTCAAGGCGCGCATGCCCGAC
GGCGAGGATCTCGTCGTGACCCATGGCGATGCCTGCTTGCCGAATATCATGGTGGAAAATGGCCGCTTTT
CTGGATTCATCGACTGTGGCCGGCTGGGTGTGGCGGACCGCTATCAGGACATAGCGTTGGCTACCCGTGA
TATTGCTGAAGAGCTTGGCGGCGAATGGGCTGACCGCTTCCTCGTGCTTTACGGTATCGCCGCTCCCGAT
TCGCAGCGCATCGCCTTCTATCGCCTTCTTGACGAGTTCTTCTGAGCGGGACTCTGGGGTTCGAAATGAC
CGACCAAGCGACGCCCAACCTGCCATCACGATGGCCGCAATAAAATATCTTTATTTTCATTACATCTGTG
TGTTGGTTTTTTGTGTGAATCGATAGCGATAAGGATCCGCGTATGGTGCACTCTCAGTACAATCTGCTCT
GATGCCGCATAGTTAAGCCAGCCCCGACACCCGCCAACACCCGCTGACGCGCCCTGACGGGCTTGTCTGC
TCCCGGCATCCGCTTACAGACAAGCTGTGACCGTCTCCGGGAGCTGCATGTGTCAGAGGTTTTCACCGTC
ATCACCGAAACGCGCGAGACGAAAGGGCCTCGTGATACGCCTATTTTTATAGGTTAATGTCATGATAATA
ATGGTTTCTTAGACGTCAGGTGGCACTTTTCGGGGAAATGTGCGCGGAACCCCTATTTGTTTATTTTTCT
AAATACATTCAAATATGTATCCGCTCATGAGACAATAACCCTGATAAATGCTTCAATAATATTGAAAAAG
GAAGAGTATGAGTATTCAACATTTCCGTGTCGCCCTTATTCCCTTTTTTGCGGCATTTTGCCTTCCTGTT
TTTGCTCACCCAGAAACGCTGGTGAAAGTAAAAGATGCTGAAGATCAGTTGGGTGCACGAGTGGGTTACA
TCGAACTGGATCTCAACAGCGGTAAGATCCTTGAGAGTTTTCGCCCCGAAGAACGTTTTCCAATGATGAG
CACTTTTAAAGTTCTGCTATGTGGCGCGGTATTATCCCGTATTGACGCCGGGCAAGAGCAACTCGGTCGC
CGCATACACTATTCTCAGAATGACTTGGTTGAGTACTCACCAGTCACAGAAAAGCATCTTACGGATGGCA
TGACAGTAAGAGAATTATGCAGTGCTGCCATAACCATGAGTGATAACACTGCGGCCAACTTACTTCTGAC
AACGATCGGAGGACCGAAGGAGCTAACCGCTTTTTTGCACAACATGGGGGATCATGTAACTCGCCTTGAT
CGTTGGGAACCGGAGCTGAATGAAGCCATACCAAACGACGAGCGTGACACCACGATGCCTGTAGCAATGG
CAACAACGTTGCGCAAACTATTAACTGGCGAACTACTTACTCTAGCTTCCCGGCAACAATTAATAGACTG
GATGGAGGCGGATAAAGTTGCAGGACCACTTCTGCGCTCGGCCCTTCCGGCTGGCTGGTTTATTGCTGAT
AAATCTGGAGCCGGTGAGCGTGGGTCTCGCGGTATCATTGCAGCACTGGGGCCAGATGGTAAGCCCTCCC
GTATCGTAGTTATCTACACGACGGGGAGTCAGGCAACTATGGATGAACGAAATAGACAGATCGCTGAGAT
AGGTGCCTCACTGATTAAGCATTGGTAACTGTCAGACCAAGTTTACTCATATATACTTTAGATTGATTTA
AAACTTCATTTTTAATTTAAAAGGATCTAGGTGAAGATCCTTTTTGATAATCTCATGACCAAAATCCCTT
AACGTGAGTTTTCGTTCCACTGAGCGTCAGACCCCGTAGAAAAGATCAAAGGATCTTCTTGAGATCCTTT
TTTTCTGCGCGTAATCTGCTGCTTGCAAACAAAAAAACCACCGCTACCAGCGGTGGTTTGTTTGCCGGAT
CAAGAGCTACCAACTCTTTTTCCGAAGGTAACTGGCTTCAGCAGAGCGCAGATACCAAATACTGTTCTTC
TAGTGTAGCCGTAGTTAGGCCACCACTTCAAGAACTCTGTAGCACCGCCTACATACCTCGCTCTGCTAAT
CCTGTTACCAGTGGCTGCTGCCAGTGGCGATAAGTCGTGTCTTACCGGGTTGGACTCAAGACGATAGTTA
CCGGATAAGGCGCAGCGGTCGGGCTGAACGGGGGGTTCGTGCACACAGCCCAGCTTGGAGCGAACGACCT
ACACCGAACTGAGATACCTACAGCGTGAGCTATGAGAAAGCGCCACGCTTCCCGAAGGGAGAAAGGCGGA
CAGGTATCCGGTAAGCGGCAGGGTCGGAACAGGAGAGCGCACGAGGGAGCTTCCAGGGGGAAACGCCTGG
TATCTTTATAGTCCTGTCGGGTTTCGCCACCTCTGACTTGAGCGTCGATTTTTGTGATGCTCGTCAGGGG
GGCGGAGCCTATGGAAAAACGCCAGCAACGCGGCCTTTTTACGGTTCCTGGCCTTTTGCTGGCCTTTTGC
TCACATGGCTCGACAGATCTTCAATATTGGCCATTAGCCATATTATTCATTGGTTATATAGCATAAATCA
ATATTGGCTATTGGCCATTGCATACGTTGTATCTATATCATAATATGTACATTTATATTGGCTCATGTCC
AATATGACCGCCATGTT
Features (pLannotate 1.2.2; 20 found; start..end, strand, type, name):
      3..380     +  enhancer       CMV enhancer: human cytomegalovirus immediate early enhancer
    381..592     +  promoter       CMV promoter: human cytomegalovirus (CMV) immediate early promoter
    753..885     +  intron         chimeric intron: chimera between introns from human β-globin and immunoglobulin heavy chain genes
    930..948     +  promoter       T7 promoter: promoter for bacteriophage T7 RNA polymerase
   1042..1068    +  CDS            3xHA (fragment): three tandem HA epitope tags
   1069..3648    +  CDS            AGO3: AGO3_HUMAN - Also known as EIF2C3. Experimental evidence at protein level: Swiss-Prot protein existence level 1. Required for RNA-mediated gene silencing (RNAi). Binds to short RNAs such as microRNAs (miRNAs) and represses the translation of mRNAs which are complementary to them. Proposed to be involved in stabilization of small RNA derivates (siRNA) derived from processed RNA polymerase III-transcribed Alu repeats containing a DR2 retinoic acid response element (RARE) in stem cells and in the subsequent siRNA- dependent degradation of a subset of RNA polymerase II-transcribed coding mRNAs by
   3679..3696    -  promoter       T3 promoter (fragment): promoter for bacteriophage T3 RNA polymerase
   3714..3835    -  polyA_signal   SV40 poly(A) signal: SV40 polyadenylation signal
   3858..3926    -  CDS            large T antigen (fragment): large T antigen from SV40 (simian virus 40)
   3950..4017    +  CDS            lacZα (fragment): LacZα fragment of β-galactosidase; lacZ fragment
   4021..4449    +  rep_origin     f1 ori (sequence partly withheld): f1 bacteriophage origin of replication; arrow indicates direction of (+) strand synthesis
   4477..4528    -  misc_feature   bom (fragment): basis of mobility region from pBR322
   4593..4950    +  promoter       SV40 promoter: SV40 enhancer and early promoter
   5001..5792    +  CDS            neo: KKA2_KLEPN - Also known as kan, nptII. Experimental evidence at protein level: Swiss-Prot protein existence level 1. Resistance to kanamycin, neomycin, paromomycin, ribostamycin, butirosin and gentamicin B. From Klebsiella pneumoniae.
   5859..5907    +  polyA_signal   poly(A) signal: synthetic polyadenylation signal
   5927..5981    -  misc_feature   bom (fragment): basis of mobility region from pBR322
   6083..6118    -  CDS            rop (fragment): Rop protein, which maintains plasmids at low copy number; rop
   6213..6317    +  promoter       AmpR promoter: bla
   6318..7178    +  CDS            AmpR: β-lactamase; bla; confers resistance to ampicillin, carbenicillin, and related antibiotics
   7349..7937    +  rep_origin     ori: high-copy-number ColE1/pMB1/pBR322/pUC origin of replication
