[The description below was written by a language model from this plasmid's Addgene catalogue record and pLannotate feature annotations shown in this document.]
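Description:
pCIneo-lambdaN-HA-HsAGO3_C is a mammalian expression plasmid built on the pCI-neo backbone that carries the human Argonaute 3 coding sequence (AGO3, also called EIF2C3). It is propagated in E. coli as a high-copy plasmid through a ColE1/pUC-type origin with ampicillin selection (β-lactamase). An f1 origin is also present, which permits single-stranded DNA production. For selection in mammalian cells, an SV40 enhancer/early promoter drives a neomycin phosphotransferase gene terminated by a synthetic polyadenylation signal. This cassette allows G418-based selection of stable transfectants.

The expression cassette uses the CMV immediate-early enhancer and promoter, followed by the chimeric β-globin/immunoglobulin intron that improves expression. Downstream lie the AGO3 open reading frame and an SV40 poly(A) signal. A T7 promoter upstream and a partial T3 promoter downstream flank the insert. An HA epitope is annotated immediately 5′ of AGO3, detected as a fragment of a 3xHA element and so probably a single HA copy. The plasmid name also indicates an N-terminal lambdaN peptide. The automated annotation does not call this element, although there is unannotated space upstream of the HA tag where it could lie. The record lists a T25A substitution in AGO3, with the ORF derived from the human reference transcript. The meaning of the "_C" suffix is not stated.

LambdaN fusions are normally used in tethering assays, in which the peptide binds BoxB hairpins placed in a reporter mRNA and so recruits the fused protein to it. This fits the associated study of transcript silencing by TNRC6 proteins and Argonautes. The HA tag allows detection or immunoprecipitation of the fusion protein.
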