Addgene plasmid #146084: pCIneo-lambdaN-HA-HsAGO3_C
Purpose: Mammalian Expression of HsAGO3
Depositing lab: Elisa Izaurralde. Depositing organization: Max Planck Institute for Developmental Biology. Publication: The C-terminal domains of human TNRC6A, TNRC6B, and TNRC6C silence bound transcripts independently of Argonaute proteins. Lazzaretti D, Tournier I, Izaurralde E. RNA. 2009 Jun . 15(6):1059-66. 10.1261/rna.1606309 PubMed 19383768.
Backbone
  Vector backbone: pCI-neo
  Vector type: Mammalian Expression
Growth in bacteria
  Bacterial resistance: Ampicillin, 100 μg/mL
  Growth temperature: 37°C
  Growth strain: DH5alpha
  Copy number: High Copy
Gene/Insert
  Gene/Insert name: HsAGO3 (alt name: EIF2C3)
  Species: H. sapiens (human)
  Mutation: T25A
  Entrez Gene: AGO3 (a.k.a. EIF2C3)
  Cloning method: Unknown
Terms and licenses: Academic/Nonprofit Terms; Industry Terms: Not Available to Industry
Depositor comments: ORFextracted from NCBI:NM_024852.3 Plasmids from this collection were made available to the research community and donated after the lab closed. Please note that the sequence provided by the depositing laboratory may be theoretical/predicted or based on Sanger sequencing results. There may be discrepancies between sequencing results obtained by Addgene and the depositor sequence. If an Addgene verified sequence is not available, please contact before placing your order to request that our lab fully sequence the plasmid.
How to cite: pCIneo-lambdaN-HA-HsAGO3_C was a gift from Elisa Izaurralde (Addgene plasmid # 146084 ; http://n2t.net/addgene:146084 ; RRID:Addgene_146084)
